Addgene plasmid #205008: pRvCAHS3-mEGFP
Purpose: The vector contains 1kbp of the upstream and downstream regions of the cahs3 gene from Ramazzottius varieornatus, with the mEGFP gene positioned in between.
Depositing lab: Kazuharu Arakawa. Publication: In vivo expression vector derived from anhydrobiotic tardigrade genome enables live imaging in Eutardigrada. Tanaka S, Aoki K, Arakawa K. Proc Natl Acad Sci U S A. 2023 Jan 31;120(5):e2216739120. doi: 10.1073/pnas.2216739120. Epub 2023 Jan 24. PubMed 36693101.
Backbone
  Vector backbone: pCAGGS
  Backbone size w/o insert (bp): 2021
  Vector type: Tardigrade expression
Growth in bacteria
  Bacterial resistance: Ampicillin, 100 μg/mL
  Growth temperature: 37°C
  Growth strain: DH5alpha
  Copy number: High Copy
Gene/Insert
  Gene/Insert name: mEGFP flanked by 1kbp upstream and downstream of the cahs3 gene from Ramazzottius varieornatus
  Species: Ramazzottius varieornatus, Tardigrade
  Insert size (bp): 1000
  Cloning method: Ligation Independent Cloning
Terms and licenses: Academic/Nonprofit Terms; Industry Terms: Not Available to Industry
How to cite: pRvCAHS3-mEGFP was a gift from Kazuharu Arakawa (Addgene plasmid # 205008 ; http://n2t.net/addgene:205008 ; RRID:Addgene_205008)
