[The description below was written by a language model from this plasmid's Addgene catalogue record and pLannotate feature annotations shown in this document.]
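Description:
pRvCAHS3-mEGFP is a tardigrade expression vector built on a reduced pCAGGS backbone, designed to drive reporter expression in vivo from native regulatory DNA of the anhydrobiotic tardigrade Ramazzottius varieornatus. In E. coli it is maintained as a high-copy plasmid through a ColE1/pUC-type origin of replication and selected with ampicillin via a β-lactamase (AmpR) gene under its own bla promoter. Of the usual pCAGGS mammalian expression elements, only a very short fragment of the CMV enhancer is annotated, consistent with the stated backbone of about 2 kb. No CAG promoter is detected in the 4,743 nt sequence.

The payload is the monomeric green fluorescent protein mEGFP placed between roughly 1 kb of sequence upstream and roughly 1 kb downstream of the cahs3 gene. CAHS (cytosolic abundant heat soluble) proteins are tardigrade-specific, intrinsically disordered proteins associated with desiccation tolerance. The upstream region, which occupies the stretch preceding the mEGFP coding sequence in the feature table, is presumably what supplies the promoter and 5' regulatory elements, while the downstream region is expected to provide 3' UTR and termination signals. These flanks are not themselves annotated as features. A short reverse-strand match to a CAHS-family protein within the downstream flank probably reflects neighbouring genomic sequence, and the small lacI fragment appears to be backbone remnant. The catalogue insert size of 1000 bp does not correspond to the whole cassette, which spans the two flanks plus mEGFP.

The associated publication indicates that the construct serves as an in vivo expression vector for live fluorescence imaging in eutardigrades, reporting where and when the cahs3 regulatory regions are active.
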