Features (pLannotate 1.2.2; 7 found; start..end, strand, type, name):
     15..35      +  enhancer       CMV enhancer (fragment): human cytomegalovirus immediate early enhancer
   1036..1746    +  CDS            mEGFP: mEGFP is a basic (constitutively fluorescent) green fluorescent protein published in 2002, derived from Aequorea victoria. It has moderate acid sensitivity.
   2614..2754    -  CDS            CAHS 89226 (fragment): CAHS5_HYPDU - Protein inferred from homology: Swiss-Prot protein existence level 3. Cytosolic heat soluble protein acting as a molecular shield in water-deficient condition (PubMed:28306513). Tardigrade-specific intrinsically disordered proteins (TDPs) are essential for desiccation tolerance by forming non-crystalline amorphous solids upon desiccation, and this vitrified state mirrors their protective capabilities (PubMed:28306513). From Hypsibius dujardini (Water bear) (Macrobiotus dujardini).
   2762..2816    -  CDS            lacI (fragment): lac repressor; lacI; The lac repressor binds to the lac operator to inhibit transcription in E. coli. This inhibition can be relieved by adding lactose or isopropyl-β-D-thiogalactopyranoside (IPTG).
   2999..3587    -  rep_origin     ori: high-copy-number ColE1/pMB1/pBR322/pUC origin of replication
   3758..4618    -  CDS            AmpR: β-lactamase; bla; confers resistance to ampicillin, carbenicillin, and related antibiotics
   4619..4723    -  promoter       AmpR promoter: bla
>Addgene plasmid #205008 | pRvCAHS3-mEGFP | addgene full sequence | sequence record 405250 | Addgene NGS Result
CACCTGGGTCGATCGACATTGATTATTGACTAGTTGTTCTCGGGAATCCACCCCCTCGATTTCTACGAAT
TCTTCTTTGTAAAATCCCCAAGGACCATCTTCTTGCTTTCTTTTCCGGTACTGATAGCTCAAAGGTGCTG
CTGCATAGTGGCCGTGTTGCCGGTGCGATGGCGGAGCTGACCGTGTGATAAAAAAATCGTAAAATAATCC
TGGTTAAACATGCATCACTATTATTCTAAAACTCTTCCTTCTTCCCGCTTTTTGTGTTTCAAGTGGATCT
TGAGCAAAAAAAACAAAAGACTTTGTTACTGGTGCTGGACATCAGCCAAGCTTCAAAAGTCGCGTTACTT
ACATACGAAATTCACAATTTTGACGCAAAAAACGGCAAATTTCCACTGAAAGACCTATATAATAACGTCC
ACTTCGTTGAATTGTTTGCTGACGTTCTTAGTGTTCGAAGAGAATATTTCGGTGGAATGCGGTTTTCTTT
GGCAATATGCGCGAAAAACCTTTATTCTGTTTGCTATTCGCACCTATCGATAGTGAACGACACATCTCTT
GTAAACATCGCCTTCAACCTATACGGGCTGTTATTCTTCTTCTTAAGTAATGAGTCAAGCTTTGGAAATA
CCAGACGGCTCGCCGCTCGAGTCGACAAGCATATTCTCATGACATATTGCCGTCTGTACGACAGGCCACT
CGCATTCTTTTCCAGGCGTACAGCCGGTTTTTGCCGTGGATTAACTCTCATAGGACCTCTCACGCTGGTG
ATATCAGGAAATCACACCACACAAGCTGTTGTTATCGCGCTTTGATGATCACTACCTGTACAACTCGCAG
CATTTTCCGTCGGGAAAAAGCCTGGCAGAAAGTTCAGCTGAGCACACAAGACGACGACGACGACGACGAC
GACGACGACGATAAAACTTGCCGACTGTGTCAGTTCAGCTTCACACTATTCCCGTGTACTTTGCAGCACT
TACCCAGCTCTTGTTTATTCTTTCGCAGCCTTTCGCTAACGCCCTGTCGCAAACCATGGTGAGCAAGGGC
GAGGAGCTGTTCACCGGGGTGGTGCCCATCCTGGTCGAGCTGGACGGCGACGTAAACGGCCACAAGTTCA
GCGTGTCCGGCGAGGGCGAGGGCGATGCCACCTACGGCAAGCTGACCCTGAAGTTCATCTGCACCACCGG
CAAGCTGCCCGTGCCCTGGCCCACCCTCGTGACCACCCTGACCTACGGCGTGCAGTGCTTCAGCCGCTAC
CCCGACCACATGAAGCAGCACGACTTCTTCAAGTCCGCCATGCCCGAAGGCTACGTCCAGGAGCGCACCA
TCTTCTTCAAGGACGACGGCAACTACAAGACCCGCGCCGAGGTGAAGTTCGAGGGCGACACCCTGGTGAA
CCGCATCGAGCTGAAGGGCATCGACTTCAAGGAGGACGGCAACATCCTGGGGCACAAGCTGGAGTACAAC
TACAACAGCCACAACGTCTATATCATGGCCGACAAGCAGAAGAACGGCATCAAGGTGAACTTCAAGATCC
GCCACAACATCGAGGACGGCAGCGTGCAGCTCGCCGACCACTACCAGCAGAACACCCCCATCGGCGACGG
CCCCGTGCTGCTGCCCGACAACCACTACCTGAGCACCCAGTCCAAGCTTAGCAAAGACCCCAACGAGAAG
CGCGATCACATGGTCCTGCTGGAGTTCGTGACCGCCGCCGGGATCACTCTCGGCATGGACGAGCTGTCTA
GATAAATTTGCTCATAACCACACCATCATACAATTTTTCACCATTTCTAAAAAGAAAATGTTTTCGTCCA
GTCTTTTGTGCACTCTGAAATGTCATATCATGAATAACTTCAGTTTTAGCGCCGCAAGGAAAATGTGAGA
CGGTTAATATCACGAACGCCGGTAAACAATATTCGTGGTCAATAAAACGATTAATTTCTACATCAGTCAT
GCTTTCTTCCGTGCACTGCTTTAAACAAGGCAAACCGATTTCTAACGGAAGAATGTACTATTACCTCTGC
TGAACTGTGGCCCCCACGACTTTTCTTTGTGGAATTTACCGTAAACGTTGAGTGCGGTACTCAATATTCA
AGAAAATACTCCATGCGTGCACATATTACGTAAGAATGACTTCTCGACCATTGTCTAAAAGTCACTGGCG
CATATGTGCAGTACCCTGACCATTGCAAGACAGGCAGATTGCATGCTGTGCTGGTGATCGCCCAGGGCTG
TTTTTTGTTTACTGTCACAGACCGCGACTGCCTTCGCAATGACTGATCCCTCCCACCGAAGTAAACATAA
TTATGACCACAAAATCGAGTTTTATTACATGTCACAAAAGTGGCTGCAGAAGATCTCACAGATTATGACA
ACTCATCGTAAAATTATTATCAAAGTTCAAATTCGCGGAGCAAAATGGCTCACCAGATAACTATGCTAAG
ATCAGACTTGGTAGCATACTCAGTGGATATGTCTTGTCAAAGTGGGGTCCACGGATTCCGCATTTGTCAC
AGTAGTTGTGCGTGTGGTGGTCACACCAGTGGTCAGATCGCTGCCTACGCCCCCTGTAGTCGTCCCTTGA
GTCATCCCAAGGACTCTTTCATCCGGAACCAAATCGGCTTGACGCTTGTCTTTGAAATTCATGCCGGGGT
CCTCGCCACCTTGGTCTTCGCGGACATCTACAGAAACGACGTTTCCGTCTCCGTCGACATGCGCCTTCTC
CACCCGCTCATACTTTACCTCCTTTGGATCCGCTGCATTAATGAATCGGCCAACGCGCGGGGAGAGGCGG
TTTGCGTATTGGGCGCTCTTCCGCTTCCTCGCTCACTGACTCGCTGCGCTCGGTCGTTCGGCTGCGGCGA
GCGGTATCAGCTCACTCAAAGGCGGTAATACGGTTATCCACAGAATCAGGGGATAACGCAGGAAAGAACA
TGTGAGCAAAAGGCCAGCAAAAGGCCAGGAACCGTAAAAAGGCCGCGTTGCTGGCGTTTTTCCATAGGCT
CCGCCCCCCTGACGAGCATCACAAAAATCGACGCTCAAGTCAGAGGTGGCGAAACCCGACAGGACTATAA
AGATACCAGGCGTTTCCCCCTGGAAGCTCCCTCGTGCGCTCTCCTGTTCCGACCCTGCCGCTTACCGGAT
ACCTGTCCGCCTTTCTCCCTTCGGGAAGCGTGGCGCTTTCTCATAGCTCACGCTGTAGGTATCTCAGTTC
GGTGTAGGTCGTTCGCTCCAAGCTGGGCTGTGTGCACGAACCCCCCGTTCAGCCCGACCGCTGCGCCTTA
TCCGGTAACTATCGTCTTGAGTCCAACCCGGTAAGACACGACTTATCGCCACTGGCAGCAGCCACTGGTA
ACAGGATTAGCAGAGCGAGGTATGTAGGCGGTGCTACAGAGTTCTTGAAGTGGTGGCCTAACTACGGCTA
CACTAGAAGAACAGTATTTGGTATCTGCGCTCTGCTGAAGCCAGTTACCTTCGGAAAAAGAGTTGGTAGC
TCTTGATCCGGCAAACAAACCACCGCTGGTAGCGGTGGTTTTTTTGTTTGCAAGCAGCAGATTACGCGCA
GAAAAAAAGGATCTCAAGAAGATCCTTTGATCTTTTCTACGGGGTCTGACGCTCAGTGGAACGAAAACTC
ACGTTAAGGGATTTTGGTCATGAGATTATCAAAAAGGATCTTCACCTAGATCCTTTTAAATTAAAAATGA
AGTTTTAAATCAATCTAAAGTATATATGAGTAAACTTGGTCTGACAGTTACCAATGCTTAATCAGTGAGG
CACCTATCTCAGCGATCTGTCTATTTCGTTCATCCATAGTTGCCTGACTCCCCGTCGTGTAGATAACTAC
GATACGGGAGGGCTTACCATCTGGCCCCAGTGCTGCAATGATACCGCGAGACCCACGCTCACCGGCTCCA
GATTTATCAGCAATAAACCAGCCAGCCGGAAGGGCCGAGCGCAGAAGTGGTCCTGCAACTTTATCCGCCT
CCATCCAGTCTATTAATTGTTGCCGGGAAGCTAGAGTAAGTAGTTCGCCAGTTAATAGTTTGCGCAACGT
TGTTGCCATTGCTACAGGCATCGTGGTGTCACGCTCGTCGTTTGGTATGGCTTCATTCAGCTCCGGTTCC
CAACGATCAAGGCGAGTTACATGATCCCCCATGTTGTGCAAAAAAGCGGTTAGCTCCTTCGGTCCTCCGA
TCGTTGTCAGAAGTAAGTTGGCCGCAGTGTTATCACTCATGGTTATGGCAGCACTGCATAATTCTCTTAC
TGTCATGCCATCCGTAAGATGCTTTTCTGTGACTGGTGAGTACTCAACCAAGTCATTCTGAGAATAGTGT
ATGCGGCGACCGAGTTGCTCTTGCCCGGCGTCAATACGGGATAATACCGCGCCACATAGCAGAACTTTAA
AAGTGCTCATCATTGGAAAACGTTCTTCGGGGCGAAAACTCTCAAGGATCTTACCGCTGTTGAGATCCAG
TTCGATGTAACCCACTCGTGCACCCAACTGATCTTCAGCATCTTTTACTTTCACCAGCGTTTCTGGGTGA
GCAAAAACAGGAAGGCAAAATGCCGCAAAAAAGGGAATAAGGGCGACACGGAAATGTTGAATACTCATAC
TCTTCCTTTTTCAATATTATTGAAGCATTTATCAGGGTTATTGTCTCATGAGCGGATACATATTTGAATG
TATTTAGAAAAATAAACAAATAGGGGTTCCGCGCACATTTCCCCGAAAAGTGC
